>Addgene plasmid #68938 | V72 ELP | depositor full sequence | sequence record 121287 | V72 ELP inside PET25b+ backbone
TGGCGAATGGG
[124 nt withheld, positions 12-135]
C
[91 nt withheld, positions 137-227]
A
[49 nt withheld, positions 229-277]
CCTTTGACGTTGGAGTCCACGTTCTTT
[37 nt withheld, positions 305-341]
ACCCTATCTCGGTCTATTCTTTTGATTTATAAGGGATTTTGCCGATTTCGGCCTATTGGTTAAAAAATGA
GCTGATTTAACAAAAATTTAACGCGAATTTTAACAAAATATTAACGTTTACAATTTCAGGTGGCACTTTT
CGGGGAAATGTGCGCGGAACCCCTATTTGTTTATTTTTCTAAATACATTCAAATATGTATCCGCTCATGA
GACAATAACCCTGATAAATGCTTCAATAATATTGAAAAAGGAAGAGTATGAGTATTCAACATTTCCGTGT
CGCCCTTATTCCCTTTTTTGCGGCATTTTGCCTTCCTGTTTTTGCTCACCCAGAAACGCTGGTGAAAGTA
AAAGATGCTGAAGATCAGTTGGGTGCACGAGTGGGTTACATCGAACTGGATCTCAACAGCGGTAAGATCC
TTGAGAGTTTTCGCCCCGAAGAACGTTTTCCAATGATGAGCACTTTTAAAGTTCTGCTATGTGGCGCGGT
ATTATCCCGTATTGACGCCGGGCAAGAGCAACTCGGTCGCCGCATACACTATTCTCAGAATGACTTGGTT
GAGTACTCACCAGTCACAGAAAAGCATCTTACGGATGGCATGACAGTAAGAGAATTATGCAGTGCTGCCA
TAACCATGAGTGATAACACTGCGGCCAACTTACTTCTGACAACGATCGGAGGACCGAAGGAGCTAACCGC
TTTTTTGCACAACATGGGGGATCATGTAACTCGCCTTGATCGTTGGGAACCGGAGCTGAATGAAGCCATA
CCAAACGACGAGCGTGACACCACGATGCCTGCAGCAATGGCAACAACGTTGCGCAAACTATTAACTGGCG
AACTACTTACTCTAGCTTCCCGGCAACAATTAATAGACTGGATGGAGGCGGATAAAGTTGCAGGACCACT
TCTGCGCTCGGCCCTTCCGGCTGGCTGGTTTATTGCTGATAAATCTGGAGCCGGTGAGCGTGGGTCTCGC
GGTATCATTGCAGCACTGGGGCCAGATGGTAAGCCCTCCCGTATCGTAGTTATCTACACGACGGGGAGTC
AGGCAACTATGGATGAACGAAATAGACAGATCGCTGAGATAGGTGCCTCACTGATTAAGCATTGGTAACT
GTCAGACCAAGTTTACTCATATATACTTTAGATTGATTTAAAACTTCATTTTTAATTTAAAAGGATCTAG
GTGAAGATCCTTTTTGATAATCTCATGACCAAAATCCCTTAACGTGAGTTTTCGTTCCACTGAGCGTCAG
ACCCCGTAGAAAAGATCAAAGGATCTTCTTGAGATCCTTTTTTTCTGCGCGTAATCTGCTGCTTGCAAAC
AAAAAAACCACCGCTACCAGCGGTGGTTTGTTTGCCGGATCAAGAGCTACCAACTCTTTTTCCGAAGGTA
ACTGGCTTCAGCAGAGCGCAGATACCAAATACTGTCCTTCTAGTGTAGCCGTAGTTAGGCCACCACTTCA
AGAACTCTGTAGCACCGCCTACATACCTCGCTCTGCTAATCCTGTTACCAGTGGCTGCTGCCAGTGGCGA
TAAGTCGTGTCTTACCGGGTTGGACTCAAGACGATAGTTACCGGATAAGGCGCAGCGGTCGGGCTGAACG
GGGGGTTCGTGCACACAGCCCAGCTTGGAGCGAACGACCTACACCGAACTGAGATACCTACAGCGTGAGC
TATGAGAAAGCGCCACGCTTCCCGAAGGGAGAAAGGCGGACAGGTATCCGGTAAGCGGCAGGGTCGGAAC
AGGAGAGCGCACGAGGGAGCTTCCAGGGGGAAACGCCTGGTATCTTTATAGTCCTGTCGGGTTTCGCCAC
CTCTGACTTGAGCGTCGATTTTTGTGATGCTCGTCAGGGGGGCGGAGCCTATGGAAAAACGCCAGCAACG
CGGCCTTTTTACGGTTCCTGGCCTTTTGCTGGCCTTTTGCTCACATGTTCTTTCCTGCGTTATCCCCTGA
TTCTGTGGATAACCGTATTACCGCCTTTGAGTGAGCTGATACCGCTCGCCGCAGCCGAACGACCGAGCGC
AGCGAGTCAGTGAGCGAGGAAGCGGAAGAGCGCCTGATGCGGTATTTTCTCCTTACGCATCTGTGCGGTA
TTTCACACCGCATATATGGTGCACTCTCAGTACAATCTGCTCTGATGCCGCATAGTTAAGCCAGTATACA
CTCCGCTATCGCTACGTGACTGGGTCATGGCTGCGCCCCGACACCCGCCAACACCCGCTGACGCGCCCTG
ACGGGCTTGTCTGCTCCCGGCATCCGCTTACAGACAAGCTGTGACCGTCTCCGGGAGCTGCATGTGTCAG
AGGTTTTCACCGTCATCACCGAAACGCGCGAGGCAGCTGCGGTAAAGCTCATCAGCGTGGTCGTGAAGCG
ATTCACAGATGTCTGCCTGTTCATCCGCGTCCAGCTCGTTGAGTTTCTCCAGAAGCGTTAATGTCTGGCT
TCTGATAAAGCGGGCCATGTTAAGGGCGGTTTTTTCCTGTTTGGTCACTGATGCCTCCGTGTAAGGGGGA
TTTCTGTTCATGGGGGTAATGATACCGATGAAACGAGAGAGGATGCTCACGATACGGGTTACTGATGATG
AACATGCCCGGTTACTGGAACGTTGTGAGGGTAAACAACTGGCGGTATGGATGCGGCGGGACCAGAGAAA
AATCACTCAGGGTCAATGCCAGCGCTTCGTTAATACAGATGTAGGTGTTCCACAGGGTAGCCAGCAGCAT
CCTGCGATGCAGATCCGGAACATAATGGTGCAGGGCGCTGACTTCCGCGTTTCCAGACTTTACGAAACAC
GGAAACCGAAGACCATTCATGTTGTTGCTCAGGTCGCAGACGTTTTGCAGCAGCAGTCGCTTCACGTTCG
CTCGCGTATCGGTGATTCATTCTGCTAACCAGTAAGGCAACCCCGCCAGCCTAGCCGGGTCCTCAACGAC
AGGAGCACGATCATGCGCACCCGTGGGGCCGCCATGCCGGCGATAATGGCCTGCTTCTCGCCGAAACGTT
TGGTGGCGGGACCAGTGACGAAGGCTTGAGCGAGGGCGTGCAAGATTCCGAATACCGCAAGCGACAGGCC
GATCATCGTCGCGCTCCAGCGAAAGCGGTCCTCGCCGAAAATGACCCAGAGCGCTGCCGGCACCTGTCCT
ACGAGTTGCATGATAAAGAAGACAGTCATAAGTGCGGCGACGATAGTCATGCCCCGCGCCCACCGGAAGG
AGCTGACTGGGTTGAAGGCTCTCAAGGGCATCGGTCGAGATCCCGGTGCCTAATGAGTGAGCTAACTTAC
ATTAATTGCGTTGCGCTCACTGCCCGCTTTCCAGTCGGGAAACCTGTCGTGCCAGCTGCATTAATGAATC
GGCCAACGCGCGGGGAGAGGCGGTTTGCGTATTGGGCGCCAGGGTGGTTTTTCTTTTCACCAGTGAGACG
GGCAACAGCTGATTGCCCTTCACCGCCTGGCCCTGAGAGAGTTGCAGCAAGCGGTCCACGCTGGTTTGCC
CCAGCAGGCGAAAATCCTGTTTGATGGTGGTTAACGGCGGGATATAACATGAGCTGTCTTCGGTATCGTC
GTATCCCACTACCGAGATATCCGCACCAACGCGCAGCCCGGACTCGGTAATGGCGCGCATTGCGCCCAGC
GCCATCTGATCGTTGGCAACCAGCATCGCAGTGGGAACGATGCCCTCATTCAGCATTTGCATGGTTTGTT
GAAAACCGGACATGGCACTCCAGTCGCCTTCCCGTTCCGCTATCGGCTGAATTTGATTGCGAGTGAGATA
TTTATGCCAGCCAGCCAGACGCAGACGCGCCGAGACAGAACTTAATGGGCCCGCTAACAGCGCGATTTGC
TGGTGACCCAATGCGACCAGATGCTCCACGCCCAGTCGCGTACCGTCTTCATGGGAGAAAATAATACTGT
TGATGGGTGTCTGGTCAGAGACATCAAGAAATAACGCCGGAACATTAGTGCAGGCAGCTTCCACAGCAAT
GGCATCCTGGTCATCCAGCGGATAGTTAATGATCAGCCCACTGACGCGTTGCGCGAGAAGATTGTGCACC
GCCGCTTTACAGGCTTCGACGCCGCTTCGTTCTACCATCGACACCACCACGCTGGCACCCAGTTGATCGG
CGCGAGATTTAATCGCCGCGACAATTTGCGACGGCGCGTGCAGGGCCAGACTGGAGGTGGCAACGCCAAT
CAGCAACGACTGTTTGCCCGCCAGTTGTTGTGCCACGCGGTTGGGAATGTAATTCAGCTCCGCCATCGCC
GCTTCCACTTTTTCCCGCGTTTTCGCAGAAACGTGGCTGGCCTGGTTCACCACGCGGGAAACGGTCTGAT
AAGAGACACCGGCATACTCTGCGACATCGTATAACGTTACTGGTTTCACATTCACCACCCTGAATTGACT
CTCTTCCGGGCGCTATCATGCCATACCGCGAAAGGTTTTGCGCCATTCGATGGTGTCCGGGATCTCGACG
CTCTCCCTTATGCGACTCCTGCATTAGGAAGCAGCCCAGTAGTAGGTTGAGGCCGTTGAGCACCGCCGCC
GCAAGGAATGGTGCATGCAAGGAGATGGCGCCCAACAGTCCCCCGGCCACGGGGCCTGCCACCATACCCA
CGCCGAAACAAGCGCTCATGAGCCCGAAGTGGCGAGCCCGATCTTCCCCATCGGTGATGTCGGCGATATA
GGCGCCAGCAACCGCACCTGTGGCGCCGGTGATGCCGGCCACGATGCGTCCGGCGTAGAGGATCGAGATC
TCGATCCCGCGAAATTAATACGACTCACTATAGGGGAATTGTGAGCGGATAACAATTCCCCTCTAGAAAT
AATTTTGTTTAACTTTAAGAAGGAGGAGTACATATGGGTGTTCCGGGCGTGGGTGTACCAGGTGTCGGTG
TACCGGGTGTCGGCGTACCTGGCGTCGGTGTCCCGGGTGTTGGTGTTCCGGGTGTAGGTGTTCCGGGCGT
GGGTGTACCAGGTGTCGGTGTACCGGGTGTCGGCGTACCTGGCGTCGGTGTCCCGGGTGTTGGTGTTCCG
GGTGTAGGTGTTCCGGGCGTGGGTGTACCAGGTGTCGGTGTACCGGGTGTCGGCGTACCTGGCGTCGGTG
TCCCGGGTGTTGGTGTTCCGGGTGTAGGTGTTCCGGGCGTGGGTGTACCAGGTGTCGGTGTACCGGGTGT
CGGCGTACCTGGCGTCGGTGTCCCGGGTGTTGGTGTTCCGGGTGTAGGTGTTCCGGGCGTGGGTGTACCA
GGTGTCGGTGTACCGGGTGTCGGCGTACCTGGCGTCGGTGTCCCGGGTGTTGGTGTTCCGGGTGTAGGTG
TTCCGGGCGTGGGTGTACCAGGTGTCGGTGTACCGGGTGTCGGCGTACCTGGCGTCGGTGTCCCGGGTGT
TGGTGTTCCGGGTGTAGGTGTTCCGGGCGTGGGTGTACCAGGTGTCGGTGTACCGGGTGTCGGCGTACCT
GGCGTCGGTGTCCCGGGTGTTGGTGTTCCGGGTGTAGGTGTTCCGGGCGTGGGTGTACCAGGTGTCGGTG
TACCGGGTGTCGGCGTACCTGGCGTCGGTGTCCCGGGTGTTGGTGTTCCGGGTGTAGGTGTTCCGGGCGT
GGGTGTACCAGGTGTCGGTGTACCGGGTGTCGGCGTACCTGGCGTCGGTGTCCCGGGTGTTGGTGTTCCG
GGTGTAGGTGTTCCGGGCGTGGGTGTACCAGGTGTCGGTGTACCGGGTGTCGGCGTACCTGGCGTCGGTG
TCCCGGGTGTTGGTGTTCCGGGTGTAGGTGTTCCGGGCGTGGGTGTACCAGGTGTCGGTGTACCGGGTGT
CGGCGTACCTGGCGTCGGTGTCCCGGGTGTTGGTGTTCCGGGTGTAGGTGTTCCGGGCGTGGGTGTACCA
GGTGTCGGTGTACCGGGTGTCGGCGTACCTGGCGTCGGTGTCCCGGGTGTTGGTGTTCCGGGTGTAGGTT
ACTGATAATGATCTTCAGGATCCGAATTCGAGCTCCGTCGACAAGCTTGCGGCCGCACTCGAGATCAAAC
GGGCTAGCCAGCCAGAACTCGCCCCGGAAGACCCCGAGGATGTCGAGCACCACCACCACCACCACTGAGA
TCCGGCTGCTAACAAAGCCCGAAAGGAAGCTGAGTTGGCTGCTGCCACCGCTGAGCAATAACTAGCATAA
CCCCTTGGGGCCTCTAAACGGGTCTTGAGGGGTTTTTTGCTGAAAGGAGGAACTATATCCGGAT
Features (pLannotate 1.2.2; 19 found; start..end, strand, type, name):
     12..467     +  rep_origin     f1 ori (sequence partly withheld): f1 bacteriophage origin of replication; arrow indicates direction of (+) strand synthesis
    494..598     +  promoter       AmpR promoter: bla
    599..1459    +  CDS            AmpR: β-lactamase; bla; confers resistance to ampicillin, carbenicillin, and related antibiotics
   1630..2218    +  rep_origin     ori: high-copy-number ColE1/pMB1/pBR322/pUC origin of replication
   2404..2546    -  misc_feature   bom: basis of mobility region from pBR322
   2648..2839    -  CDS            rop: Rop protein, which maintains plasmids at low copy number; rop
   2856..3236    +  CDS            YPB1_ECOLX: Protein predicted: Swiss-Prot protein existence level 4. From Escherichia coli.
   3308..3599    -  CDS            TcR (fragment): tetracycline efflux protein; tet; confers resistance to tetracycline
   3614..3635    -  protein_bind   CAP binding site: CAP binding activates transcription in the presence of cAMP. E. coli catabolite activator protein
   3648..4730    -  CDS            lacI: lac repressor; lacI; The lac repressor binds to the lac operator to inhibit transcription in E. coli. This inhibition can be relieved by adding lactose or isopropyl-β-D-thiogalactopyranoside (IPTG).
   4731..4808    -  promoter       lacI promoter: lacI
   4816..5095    -  CDS            TcR (fragment): tetracycline efflux protein; tet; confers resistance to tetracycline
   5117..5135    +  promoter       T7 promoter: promoter for bacteriophage T7 RNA polymerase
   5136..5160    +  protein_bind   lac operator: The lac repressor binds to the lac operator to inhibit transcription in E. coli. This inhibition can be relieved by adding lactose or isopropyl-β-D-thiogalactopyranoside (IPTG). lac repressor encoded by lacI
   5176..5196    +  RBS            RBS: efficient ribosome binding site from bacteriophage T7 gene 10 (Olins and Rangwala, 1989)
   6370..6402    +  CDS            HSV tag: HSV (herpes simplex virus) epitope tag
   6409..6426    +  CDS            9xHis (fragment): 9xHis affinity tag
   6436..6485    +  CDS            SET1 (fragment): solubility-enhancement tag derived from T7 phage gene 10B
   6493..6540    +  terminator     T7 terminator: transcription terminator for bacteriophage T7 RNA polymerase
