[The description below was written by a language model from this plasmid's Addgene catalogue record and pLannotate feature annotations shown in this document.]
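Description:
V72 ELP is a bacterial expression plasmid built on the Novagen pET25b(+) backbone (6,565 bp in total) that encodes a synthetic elastin-like polypeptide, G(VPGVG)72Y: 72 tandem repeats of the VPGxG pentapeptide motif with valine in the guest-residue position. The roughly 1.1 kb insert was cloned between NdeI and BamHI sites, both retained. The plasmid is maintained in E. coli through a ColE1/pBR322-type origin accompanied by the bom region and the rop gene, which restrains copy number, and it is selected with ampicillin via the β-lactamase gene. An f1 origin is also present, allowing single-stranded DNA production with helper phage. Short tetracycline-resistance fragments annotated around lacI are nonfunctional remnants of the pBR322 ancestry.

Expression follows the standard pET arrangement. A T7 promoter directly followed by a lac operator drives the insert, with the T7 gene 10 ribosome binding site upstream and the T7 terminator downstream. The plasmid-borne lacI gene supplies repressor, so transcription is held off until induction with IPTG in a host that provides T7 RNA polymerase. The annotation leaves the repetitive ELP region itself unlabelled, in the gap between the RBS and the downstream vector elements. An HSV epitope tag and a His-tag segment from the backbone are detected 3′ of the insert, but the stated product ends in tyrosine, and the record does not say whether these tags are translated as part of the protein. ELPs undergo reversible temperature-dependent phase separation. The associated publication concerns switchable ELPs that respond to chemical inducers of dimerization, but the record does not state this construct's specific role in that work.
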