Addgene plasmid #68938: V72 ELP
Purpose: Elastin-like Polypeptide (VPGxG) with 72 repeats containing Valine guest residue
Depositing lab: Andrew MacKay. Depositing organization: University of Southern California. Publication: Switchable elastin-like polypeptides that respond to chemical inducers of dimerization. Dhandhukia J, Weitzhandler I, Wang W, MacKay JA. Biomacromolecules. 2013 Apr 8;14(4):976-85. doi: 10.1021/bm301558q. Epub 2013 Mar 5. PubMed 23406497.
Backbone
  Vector backbone: PET25b+
  Backbone manufacturer: Novagen
  Backbone size w/o insert (bp): 5547
  Total vector size (bp): 6565
  Vector type: Bacterial Expression
Growth in bacteria
  Bacterial resistance: Ampicillin, 100 μg/mL
  Growth temperature: 37°C
  Growth strain: Top10
  Copy number: Unknown
Gene/Insert
  Gene/Insert name: V72 ELP (alt names: valine repeat; G(VPGVG)72Y)
  Species: Synthetic
  Insert size (bp): 1100
  Promoter: T7
  Cloning method: Restriction Enzyme; 5′ cloning site NdeI (not destroyed); 3′ cloning site BamHI (not destroyed)
  Sequencing primers: 5′ T7; 3′ T7term
Terms and licenses: Academic/Nonprofit Terms; Industry Terms: Not Available to Industry
How to cite: V72 ELP was a gift from Andrew MacKay (Addgene plasmid # 68938 ; http://n2t.net/addgene:68938 ; RRID:Addgene_68938)
