>Addgene plasmid #68938 | V72 ELP | addgene partial sequence | sequence record 122886 | T7 5'-TAATACGACTCACTATAGGG-3'
CTTTAAGAAGGAGGAGTACATATGGGTGTTCCGGGCGTGGGTGTACCAGGTGTCGGTGTACCGGGTGTCG
GCGTACCTGGCGTCGGTGTCCCGGGTGTTGGTGTTCCGGGTGTAGGTGTTCCGGGCGTGGGTGTACCANG
TGTCGGTGTACCGGGTGTCGGCGTACCTGGCGTCGGTGTCCCGGGTGTTGGTGTTCCGGGTGTAGGTGTT
CCGGGCGTGGGTGTACCAGGTGTCNGTGTACCGGGTGTCG
