>Addgene plasmid #68938 | V72 ELP | addgene partial sequence | sequence record 122887 | T7term 5'-GCTAGTTATTGCTCAGCGG-3'
TTAGCAGCCGGATCTCAGTGGTGGTGGTGGTGGTGCTCGACATCCTCGGGGTCTTCCGGGGCGAGTTCTG
GCTGGCTAGCCCGTTTGATCTCGAGTGCGGCCGCAAGCTTGTCGACGGAGCTCGAATTCGGATCCTGAAG
ATCATTATCAGTAACCTACACCCGGAACACCAACACCCGGGACACCGACGCCAGGTACGCCGACACCCGG
TACACCGACACCTGGTACACCCACGCCCGGAACACCTACACCCGGAACACCAACACCCGGGACACCGACG
CCAGGTACGCCGACACCCGGTACACCGACACCTGGTACACCCACGCCCGGAACACCTACACCCGGAACAC
CAACACCCGGGACACCGACGCCAGGTACGCCGACACCCGGTACACCGACACCTGGTACACCCACGCCCGG
AACACCTACACCCGGAACACCAACACCCGGGACACCGACGCCAGGTACGCCGACACCCGGTACACCGACA
CCTGGTACACCCACGCCCGGAACACCTACACCCGGAACACCAACACCCGGGACACCGACGCCAGGTACGC
CGACACCCGGTACACCGACACCTGGTACACCCACGCCCGGAACACCTACACCCGGAACACCAACACCCGG
GACACCGACGCCAGGTACGCCGACACCCGGTACACCGACACCTGGTACACCCACGCCCGGAACACCTACA
CCCGGAACACCAACACCCGGGACACCGACGCCAGGTACGCCGACACCCGGTACACCGACACCTGGTACAC
CCACGCCCGGAACACCTACACCCGGAACACC
