>Addgene plasmid #68938 | V72 ELP | addgene partial sequence | sequence record 125488 | pBRrevBam 5'-GGTGATGTCGGCGATATAGG-3'
GGGCGTGGGTGTACCAGGTGTCGGTGTACCGGGTGTCGGCGTACCTGGCGTCGGTGTCCCGGGTGTTGGT
GTTCCGGGTGTAGGTGTTCCGGGCGTGGGTGTACCAGGTGTCGGTGTACCGGGTGTCGGCGTACCTGGCG
TCGGTGTCCCGGGTGTTGGTGTTCCGGGTGTAGGTGTTCCGGGCGTGGGTGTACCAGGTGTCGGTGTACC
GGGTGTCGGCGTACCTGGCGTCGGTGTCCCGGGTGTTGGTGTTCCGGGTGTAGGTGTTCCGGGCGTGGGT
GTACCAGGTGTCGGTGTACCGGGTGTCGGCGTACCTGGCGTCGGTGTCCCGGGTGTTGGTGTTCCGGGTG
TAGGTGTTCCGGGCGTGGGTGTACCAGGTGTCGGTGTACCGGGTGTCGGCGTACCTG
